Addgene plasmid #90664: DYNLRB1 H11.3 gRNA
Purpose: 3rd generation lentiviral gRNA plasmid targeting human DYNLRB1
Depositing lab: Iain Cheeseman. Depositing organization: Whitehead Institute for Biomedical Research. Publication: Large-Scale Analysis of CRISPR/Cas9 Cell-Cycle Knockouts Reveals the Diversity of p53-Dependent Responses to Cell-Cycle Defects. McKinley KL, Cheeseman IM. Dev Cell. 2017 Feb 27;40(4):405-420.e2. doi: 10.1016/j.devcel.2017.01.012. Epub 2017 Feb 16. PubMed 28216383.
Backbone
  Vector backbone: pLenti-sgRNA
  Backbone manufacturer: Eric Lander & David Sabatini labs (Addgene plasmid #71409)
  Backbone size w/o insert (bp): 9151
  Vector type: Lentiviral, CRISPR
  Selectable markers: Puromycin
Growth in bacteria
  Bacterial resistance: Ampicillin, 100 μg/mL
  Growth temperature: 37°C
  Growth strain: NEB Stable
  Copy number: Unknown
Gene/Insert
  Gene/Insert name: DYNLRB1 (Guide Designation H11.3) (alt name: pKMKO series)
  gRNA/shRNA sequence: CACCgCTGGGGGTCGATGTCACGCA
  Species: H. sapiens (human)
  Promoter: U6
  Cloning method: Restriction Enzyme; 5′ cloning site BsmBI (destroyed during cloning); 3′ cloning site BsmBI (destroyed during cloning)
  Sequencing primers: 5′ hU6-F (5'-GAGGGCCTATTTCCCATGATT-3'); 3′ EF1a-R (5'-CACGGCGACTACTGCACTTA-3')
Terms and licenses: Academic/Nonprofit Terms; Industry Terms: Not Available to Industry
Depositor comments: Please note that gRNA target sequence listed is not strictly the 20nt spacer sequence, but also contains the 5' BsmBI overhang. For more information about knockout human cell lines generated using this plasmid, please see http://cellcycleknockouts.wi.mit.edu/ .
How to cite: DYNLRB1 H11.3 gRNA was a gift from Iain Cheeseman (Addgene plasmid # 90664 ; http://n2t.net/addgene:90664 ; RRID:Addgene_90664)
