[The description below was written by a language model from this plasmid's Addgene catalogue record and pLannotate feature annotations shown in this document.]
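Description:
DYNLRB1 H11.3 gRNA is a third-generation lentiviral CRISPR plasmid built on the pLenti-sgRNA backbone and carrying a single guide RNA directed against human DYNLRB1. It is propagated in E. coli through a high-copy ColE1/pUC-type origin with ampicillin selection (AmpR/β-lactamase). The backbone also retains an f1 origin, an SV40 origin and remnants of lac and lacZα sequences. The catalogue gives a backbone size of 9151 bp without insert, whereas the sequenced record is 7,301 nt. This may reflect loss of a stuffer fragment when the guide was cloned between the two BsmBI sites, which were destroyed in the process, but the record does not explain the difference.

The viral cassette is driven by an RSV promoter fused to a truncated HIV-1 5' LTR, which makes genomic RNA production Tat-independent. It is followed by the Ψ packaging signal with a partial gag sequence and by the RRE for Rev-dependent nuclear export. Downstream, a human U6 RNA polymerase III promoter expresses the DYNLRB1 spacer joined to the S. pyogenes guide scaffold (annotated as a tracrRNA fragment). A cPPT/CTS element then precedes an EF-1α core promoter driving puromycin N-acetyltransferase, which allows selection of transduced mammalian cells. The WPRE enhances transcript expression, and the ΔU3 3' LTR makes the integrated provirus self-inactivating.

No Cas9 is encoded, so the nuclease must be supplied separately in the target cells. The plasmid belongs to a guide series used to generate knockouts of cell-cycle genes in human cell lines as part of a large-scale analysis of p53-dependent responses to cell-cycle defects.
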