Features (pLannotate 1.2.2; 27 found; start..end, strand, type, name):
     49..70      +  protein_bind   CAP binding site: CAP binding activates transcription in the presence of cAMP. E. coli catabolite activator protein
     85..115     +  promoter       lac promoter: promoter for the E. coli lac operon
    123..139     +  protein_bind   lac operator: The lac repressor binds to the lac operator to inhibit transcription in E. coli. This inhibition can be relieved by adding lactose or isopropyl-β-D-thiogalactopyranoside (IPTG). lac repressor encoded by lacI
    184..202     +  promoter       T3 promoter: promoter for bacteriophage T3 RNA polymerase
    230..456     +  promoter       RSV promoter: Rous sarcoma virus enhancer/promoter
    457..637     +  LTR            5' LTR (truncated): truncated 5' long terminal repeat (LTR) from HIV-1
    684..809     +  misc_feature   HIV-1 Ψ: packaging signal of human immunodeficiency virus type 1
    793..1156    +  CDS            HIV-1 gag (fragment): gag protein from human immunodeficiency virus 1; gag
   1302..1535    +  misc_feature   RRE: The Rev response element (RRE) of HIV-1 allows for Rev-dependent mRNA export from the nucleus to the cytoplasm.
   1912..1938    +  CDS            Rev (fragment): human immunodeficiency virus 1 (HIV-1) Rev protein; rev; enhances nuclear export of unspliced and incompletely spliced viral mRNAs
   1942..2182    +  promoter       U6 promoter: RNA polymerase III promoter for human U6 snRNA
   2229..2296    +  misc_RNA       tracrRNA (fragment): trans-activating CRISPR RNA for the Streptococcus pyogenes CRISPR/Cas9 system
   2345..2462    +  misc_feature   cPPT/CTS: central polypurine tract and central termination sequence of HIV-1
   2531..2742    +  promoter       EF-1α core promoter: core promoter for human elongation factor EF-1α
   2768..3367    +  CDS            PuroR (fragment): puromycin N-acetyltransferase; pac from Streptomyces; confers resistance to puromycin
   3383..3971    +  misc_feature   WPRE: woodchuck hepatitis virus posttranscriptional regulatory element
   4022..4041    +  misc_feature   cPPT/CTS (fragment): central polypurine tract and central termination sequence of HIV-1
   4043..4276    +  LTR            3' LTR (ΔU3): self-inactivating 3' long terminal repeat (LTR) from HIV-1
   4354..4475    +  polyA_signal   SV40 poly(A) signal: SV40 polyadenylation signal
   4515..4650    +  rep_origin     SV40 ori: SV40 origin of replication
   4671..4689    -  promoter       T7 promoter: promoter for bacteriophage T7 RNA polymerase
   4697..4852    +  CDS            lacZα (fragment): LacZα fragment of β-galactosidase; lacZ fragment
   4857..5285    +  rep_origin     f1 ori (sequence partly withheld): f1 bacteriophage origin of replication; arrow indicates direction of (+) strand synthesis
   5338..5442    +  promoter       AmpR promoter: bla
   5443..6303    +  CDS            AmpR: β-lactamase; bla; confers resistance to ampicillin, carbenicillin, and related antibiotics
   6474..7062    +  rep_origin     ori: high-copy-number ColE1/pMB1/pBR322/pUC origin of replication
   7245..36      +  CDS            lacI (fragment) (across the origin): lac repressor; lacI; The lac repressor binds to the lac operator to inhibit transcription in E. coli. This inhibition can be relieved by adding lactose or isopropyl-β-D-thiogalactopyranoside (IPTG).
>Addgene plasmid #90664 | DYNLRB1 H11.3 gRNA | addgene full sequence | sequence record 218076 | Addgene NGS Result
GCACGACAGGTTTCCCGACTGGAAAGCGGGCAGTGAGCGCAACGCAATTAATGTGAGTTAGCTCACTCAT
TAGGCACCCCAGGCTTTACACTTTATGCTTCCGGCTCGTATGTTGTGTGGAATTGTGAGCGGATAACAAT
TTCACACAGGAAACAGCTATGACCATGATTACGCCAAGCGCGCAATTAACCCTCACTAAAGGGAACAAAA
GCTGGAGCTGCAAGCTTAATGTAGTCTTATGCAATACTCTTGTAGTCTTGCAACATGGTAACGATGAGTT
AGCAACATGCCTTACAAGGAGAGAAAAAGCACCGTGCATGCCGATTGGTGGAAGTAAGGTGGTACGATCG
TGCCTTATTAGGAAGGCAACAGACGGGTCTGACATGGATTGGACGAACCACTGAATTGCCGCATTGCAGA
GATATTGTATTTAAGTGCCTAGCTCGATACATAAACGGGTCTCTCTGGTTAGACCAGATCTGAGCCTGGG
AGCTCTCTGGCTAACTAGGGAACCCACTGCTTAAGCCTCAATAAAGCTTGCCTTGAGTGCTTCAAGTAGT
GTGTGCCCGTCTGTTGTGTGACTCTGGTAACTAGAGATCCCTCAGACCCTTTTAGTCAGTGTGGAAAATC
TCTAGCAGTGGCGCCCGAACAGGGACTTGAAAGCGAAAGGGAAACCAGAGGAGCTCTCTCGACGCAGGAC
TCGGCTTGCTGAAGCGCGCACGGCAAGAGGCGAGGGGCGGCGACTGGTGAGTACGCCAAAAATTTTGACT
AGCGGAGGCTAGAAGGAGAGAGATGGGTGCGAGAGCGTCAGTATTAAGCGGGGGAGAATTAGATCGCGAT
GGGAAAAAATTCGGTTAAGGCCAGGGGGAAAGAAAAAATATAAATTAAAACATATAGTATGGGCAAGCAG
GGAGCTAGAACGATTCGCAGTTAATCCTGGCCTGTTAGAAACATCAGAAGGCTGTAGACAAATACTGGGA
CAGCTACAACCATCCCTTCAGACAGGATCAGAAGAACTTAGATCATTATATAATACAGTAGCAACCCTCT
ATTGTGTGCATCAAAGGATAGAGATAAAAGACACCAAGGAAGCTTTAGACAAGATAGAGGAAGAGCAAAA
CAAAAGTAAGACCACCGCACAGCAAGCGGCCGCTGATCTTCAGACCTGGAGGAGGAGATATGAGGGACAA
TTGGAGAAGTGAATTATATAAATATAAAGTAGTAAAAATTGAACCATTAGGAGTAGCACCCACCAAGGCA
AAGAGAAGAGTGGTGCAGAGAGAAAAAAGAGCAGTGGGAATAGGAGCTTTGTTCCTTGGGTTCTTGGGAG
CAGCAGGAAGCACTATGGGCGCAGCGTCAATGACGCTGACGGTACAGGCCAGACAATTATTGTCTGGTAT
AGTGCAGCAGCAGAACAATTTGCTGAGGGCTATTGAGGCGCAACAGCATCTGTTGCAACTCACAGTCTGG
GGCATCAAGCAGCTCCAGGCAAGAATCCTGGCTGTGGAAAGATACCTAAAGGATCAACAGCTCCTGGGGA
TTTGGGGTTGCTCTGGAAAACTCATTTGCACCACTGCTGTGCCTTGGAATGCTAGTTGGAGTAATAAATC
TCTGGAACAGATTTGGAATCACACGACCTGGATGGAGTGGGACAGAGAAATTAACAATTACACAAGCTTA
ATACACTCCTTAATTGAAGAATCGCAAAACCAGCAAGAAAAGAATGAACAAGAATTATTGGAATTAGATA
AATGGGCAAGTTTGTGGAATTGGTTTAACATAACAAATTGGCTGTGGTATATAAAATTATTCATAATGAT
AGTAGGAGGCTTGGTAGGTTTAAGAATAGTTTTTGCTGTACTTTCTATAGTGAATAGAGTTAGGCAGGGA
TATTCACCATTATCGTTTCAGACCCACCTCCCAACCCCGAGGGGACCCAGAGAGGGCCTATTTCCCATGA
TTCCTTCATATTTGCATATACGATACAAGGCTGTTAGAGAGATAATTAGAATTAATTTGACTGTAAACAC
AAAGATATTAGTACAAAATACGTGACGTAGAAAGTAATAATTTCTTGGGTAGTTTGCAGTTTTAAAATTA
TGTTTTAAAATGGACTATCATATGCTTACCGTAACTTGAAAGTATTTCGATTTCTTGGCTTTATATATCT
TGTGGAAAGGACGAAACACCGCTGGGGGTCGATGTCACGCAGTTAAGAGCTATGCTGGAAACAGCATAGC
AAGTTTAAATAAGGCTAGTCCGTTATCAACTTGAAAAAGTGGCACCGAGTCGGTGCTTTTTTTGAATTCT
AGATCTTGAGACAAATGGCAGTATTCATCCACAATTTTAAAAGAAAAGGGGGGATTGGGGGGTACAGTGC
AGGGGAAAGAATAGTAGACATAATAGCAACAGACATACAAACTAAAGAATTACAAAAACAAATTACAAAA
ATTCAAAATTTTCGGGTTTATTACAGGGACAGCAGAGATCCACTTTGGCGCCGGCTCGAGTGGCTCCGGT
GCCCGTCAGTGGGCAGAGCGCACATCGCCCACAGTCCCCGAGAAGTTGGGGGGAGGGGTCGGCAATTGAA
CCGGTGCCTAGAGAAGGTGGCGCGGGGTAAACTGGGAAAGTGATGTCGTGTACTGGCTCCGCCTTTTTCC
CGAGGGTGGGGGAGAACCGTATATAAGTGCAGTAGTCGCCGTGAACGTTCTTTTTCGCAACGGGTTTGCC
GCCAGAACACAGGTGTCGTGACGCGGGATCCGCCACCATGACCGAGTACAAGCCCACGGTGCGCCTCGCC
ACCCGCGACGACGTCCCCAGGGCCGTACGCACCCTCGCCGCCGCGTTCGCCGACTACCCCGCCACGCGCC
ACACCGTCGATCCGGACCGCCACATCGAGCGGGTCACCGAGCTGCAAGAACTCTTCCTCACGCGCGTCGG
GCTCGACATCGGCAAGGTGTGGGTCGCGGACGACGGCGCCGCGGTGGCGGTCTGGACCACGCCGGAGAGC
GTCGAAGCGGGGGCGGTGTTCGCCGAGATCGGCCCGCGCATGGCCGAGTTGAGCGGTTCCCGGCTGGCCG
CGCAGCAACAGATGGAAGGCCTCCTGGCGCCGCACCGGCCCAAGGAGCCCGCGTGGTTCCTGGCCACCGT
CGGAGTCTCGCCCGACCACCAGGGCAAGGGTCTGGGCAGCGCCGTCGTGCTCCCCGGAGTGGAGGCGGCC
GAGCGCGCCGGGGTGCCCGCCTTCCTGGAGACCTCCGCGCCCCGCAACCTCCCCTTCTACGAGCGGCTCG
GCTTCACCGTCACCGCCGACGTCGAGGTGCCCGAAGGACCGCGCACCTGGTGCATGACCCGCAAGCCCGG
TGCCTGAACGCGTTAAGTCGACAATCAACCTCTGGATTACAAAATTTGTGAAAGATTGACTGGTATTCTT
AACTATGTTGCTCCTTTTACGCTATGTGGATACGCTGCTTTAATGCCTTTGTATCATGCTATTGCTTCCC
GTATGGCTTTCATTTTCTCCTCCTTGTATAAATCCTGGTTGCTGTCTCTTTATGAGGAGTTGTGGCCCGT
TGTCAGGCAACGTGGCGTGGTGTGCACTGTGTTTGCTGACGCAACCCCCACTGGTTGGGGCATTGCCACC
ACCTGTCAGCTCCTTTCCGGGACTTTCGCTTTCCCCCTCCCTATTGCCACGGCGGAACTCATCGCCGCCT
GCCTTGCCCGCTGCTGGACAGGGGCTCGGCTGTTGGGCACTGACAATTCCGTGGTGTTGTCGGGGAAATC
ATCGTCCTTTCCTTGGCTGCTCGCCTGTGTTGCCACCTGGATTCTGCGCGGGACGTCCTTCTGCTACGTC
CCTTCGGCCCTCAATCCAGCGGACCTTCCTTCCCGCGGCCTGCTGCCGGCTCTGCGGCCTCTTCCGCGTC
TTCGCCTTCGCCCTCAGACGAGTCGGATCTCCCTTTGGGCCGCCTCCCCGCGTCGACTTTAAGACCAATG
ACTTACAAGGCAGCTGTAGATCTTAGCCACTTTTTAAAAGAAAAGGGGGGACTGGAAGGGCTAATTCACT
CCCAACGAAGACAAGATCTGCTTTTTGCTTGTACTGGGTCTCTCTGGTTAGACCAGATCTGAGCCTGGGA
GCTCTCTGGCTAACTAGGGAACCCACTGCTTAAGCCTCAATAAAGCTTGCCTTGAGTGCTTCAAGTAGTG
TGTGCCCGTCTGTTGTGTGACTCTGGTAACTAGAGATCCCTCAGACCCTTTTAGTCAGTGTGGAAAATCT
CTAGCAGTACGTATAGTAGTTCATGTCATCTTATTATTCAGTATTTATAACTTGCAAAGAAATGAATATC
AGAGAGTGAGAGGAACTTGTTTATTGCAGCTTATAATGGTTACAAATAAAGCAATAGCATCACAAATTTC
ACAAATAAAGCATTTTTTTCACTGCATTCTAGTTGTGGTTTGTCCAAACTCATCAATGTATCTTATCATG
TCTGGCTCTAGCTATCCCGCCCCTAACTCCGCCCATCCCGCCCCTAACTCCGCCCAGTTCCGCCCATTCT
CCGCCCCATGGCTGACTAATTTTTTTTATTTATGCAGAGGCCGAGGCCGCCTCGGCCTCTGAGCTATTCC
AGAAGTAGTGAGGAGGCTTTTTTGGAGGCCTAGGGACGTACCCAATTCGCCCTATAGTGAGTCGTATTAC
GCGCGCTCACTGGCCGTCGTTTTACAACGTCGTGACTGGGAAAACCCTGGCGTTACCCAACTTAATCGCC
TTGCAGCACATCCCCCTTTCGCCAGCTGGCGTAATAGCGAAGAGGCCCGCACCGATCGCCCTTCCCAACA
GTTGCGCAGCCTGAATGGCGAATGGG
[124 nt withheld, positions 4857-4980]
C
[91 nt withheld, positions 4982-5072]
A
[49 nt withheld, positions 5074-5122]
CCTTTGACGTTGGAGTCCACGTTCTTT
[37 nt withheld, positions 5150-5186]
ACCCTATCTCGGTCTATTCTTTTGATTTATAAGGGATTTTGCCGATTTCGGCCTATTGGTTAAAAAATGA
GCTGATTTAACAAAAATTTAACGCGAATTTTAACAAAATATTAACGCTTACAATTTAGGTGGCACTTTTC
GGGGAAATGTGCGCGGAACCCCTATTTGTTTATTTTTCTAAATACATTCAAATATGTATCCGCTCATGAG
ACAATAACCCTGATAAATGCTTCAATAATATTGAAAAAGGAAGAGTATGAGTATTCAACATTTCCGTGTC
GCCCTTATTCCCTTTTTTGCGGCATTTTGCCTTCCTGTTTTTGCTCACCCAGAAACGCTGGTGAAAGTAA
AAGATGCTGAAGATCAGTTGGGTGCACGAGTGGGTTACATCGAACTGGATCTCAACAGCGGTAAGATCCT
TGAGAGTTTTCGCCCCGAAGAACGTTTTCCAATGATGAGCACTTTTAAAGTTCTGCTATGTGGCGCGGTA
TTATCCCGTATTGACGCCGGGCAAGAGCAACTCGGTCGCCGCATACACTATTCTCAGAATGACTTGGTTG
AGTACTCACCAGTCACAGAAAAGCATCTTACGGATGGCATGACAGTAAGAGAATTATGCAGTGCTGCCAT
AACCATGAGTGATAACACTGCGGCCAACTTACTTCTGACAACGATCGGAGGACCGAAGGAGCTAACCGCT
TTTTTGCACAACATGGGGGATCATGTAACTCGCCTTGATCGTTGGGAACCGGAGCTGAATGAAGCCATAC
CAAACGACGAGCGTGACACCACGATGCCTGTAGCAATGGCAACAACGTTGCGCAAACTATTAACTGGCGA
ACTACTTACTCTAGCTTCCCGGCAACAATTAATAGACTGGATGGAGGCGGATAAAGTTGCAGGACCACTT
CTGCGCTCGGCCCTTCCGGCTGGCTGGTTTATTGCTGATAAATCTGGAGCCGGTGAGCGTGGGTCTCGCG
GTATCATTGCAGCACTGGGGCCAGATGGTAAGCCCTCCCGTATCGTAGTTATCTACACGACGGGGAGTCA
GGCAACTATGGATGAACGAAATAGACAGATCGCTGAGATAGGTGCCTCACTGATTAAGCATTGGTAACTG
TCAGACCAAGTTTACTCATATATACTTTAGATTGATTTAAAACTTCATTTTTAATTTAAAAGGATCTAGG
TGAAGATCCTTTTTGATAATCTCATGACCAAAATCCCTTAACGTGAGTTTTCGTTCCACTGAGCGTCAGA
CCCCGTAGAAAAGATCAAAGGATCTTCTTGAGATCCTTTTTTTCTGCGCGTAATCTGCTGCTTGCAAACA
AAAAAACCACCGCTACCAGCGGTGGTTTGTTTGCCGGATCAAGAGCTACCAACTCTTTTTCCGAAGGTAA
CTGGCTTCAGCAGAGCGCAGATACCAAATACTGTTCTTCTAGTGTAGCCGTAGTTAGGCCACCACTTCAA
GAACTCTGTAGCACCGCCTACATACCTCGCTCTGCTAATCCTGTTACCAGTGGCTGCTGCCAGTGGCGAT
AAGTCGTGTCTTACCGGGTTGGACTCAAGACGATAGTTACCGGATAAGGCGCAGCGGTCGGGCTGAACGG
GGGGTTCGTGCACACAGCCCAGCTTGGAGCGAACGACCTACACCGAACTGAGATACCTACAGCGTGAGCT
ATGAGAAAGCGCCACGCTTCCCGAAGGGAGAAAGGCGGACAGGTATCCGGTAAGCGGCAGGGTCGGAACA
GGAGAGCGCACGAGGGAGCTTCCAGGGGGAAACGCCTGGTATCTTTATAGTCCTGTCGGGTTTCGCCACC
TCTGACTTGAGCGTCGATTTTTGTGATGCTCGTCAGGGGGGCGGAGCCTATGGAAAAACGCCAGCAACGC
GGCCTTTTTACGGTTCCTGGCCTTTTGCTGGCCTTTTGCTCACATGTTCTTTCCTGCGTTATCCCCTGAT
TCTGTGGATAACCGTATTACCGCCTTTGAGTGAGCTGATACCGCTCGCCGCAGCCGAACGACCGAGCGCA
GCGAGTCAGTGAGCGAGGAAGCGGAAGAGCGCCCAATACGCAAACCGCCTCTCCCCGCGCGTTGGCCGAT
TCATTAATGCAGCTG
